Addgene plasmid #58763: SDC229-B03
Purpose: bacterial expression of PDB 4PYZ
Depositing lab: Cheryl Arrowsmith. Depositing organization: University of Toronto.
Backbone
  Vector backbone: pET28a-LIC
  Backbone manufacturer: SGC
  Vector type: Bacterial Expression
Growth in bacteria
  Bacterial resistance: Kanamycin, 50 μg/mL
  Growth temperature: 37°C
  Growth strain: DH5alpha
  Copy number: High Copy
Gene/Insert
  Gene/Insert name: PDB:4PYZ (alt names: USP7:SDC229-B03:C221224; NM_003470/gi|150378532; USP7)
  Species: H. sapiens (human)
  Mutation: Bacterial expression for structure determination; may not be full ORF, see comments
  Entrez Gene: USP7 (a.k.a. C16DELp13.2, DEL16P13.2, HAFOUS, HAUSP, TEF1)
  Promoter: T7
  Tag / fusion protein: His (N terminal on insert)
  Cloning method: Unknown
  Sequencing primers: 5′ T7; 3′ T7term
Terms and licenses: Academic/Nonprofit Terms; Industry Terms: Not Available to Industry
How to cite: SDC229-B03 was a gift from Cheryl Arrowsmith (Addgene plasmid # 58763 ; http://n2t.net/addgene:58763 ; RRID:Addgene_58763)
