[The description below was written by a language model from this plasmid's Addgene catalogue record.]
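Description:
SDC229-B03 is a bacterial expression plasmid built on pET28a-LIC, a ligation-independent-cloning derivative of the pET28a backbone produced by a structural genomics group. It carries kanamycin resistance for selection and is catalogued as high copy, with a standard cloning strain listed for propagation. The record does not include a feature table, so the origin of replication and other backbone elements are not itemised.

The insert is derived from human USP7 (also known as HAUSP), a ubiquitin-specific protease, and corresponds to the protein fragment used to solve the crystal structure deposited as PDB 4PYZ. The record cautions that the construct was designed for structure determination and may not encode the full open reading frame. The exact residue boundaries are not given in the fields provided, so it should be treated as a likely domain or truncation construct rather than full-length USP7. Expression is driven by the T7 promoter, which requires a host supplying T7 RNA polymerase. The cloning strain named for propagation does not supply it, so protein production would need a suitable expression strain. An N-terminal His tag is fused to the insert, allowing purification of the recombinant protein by immobilised metal affinity chromatography. The insert can be verified by sequencing with the T7 promoter and T7 terminator primers that flank the cloning site. The cloning method is recorded as unknown.

The stated purpose is bacterial production of the USP7 fragment matching the 4PYZ structure. This makes the plasmid suited to crystallography and to related biochemical or biophysical work that needs purified recombinant protein.
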