>Addgene plasmid #58763 | SDC229-B03 | depositor partial sequence | sequence record 90915 | insert
CCTCAGCAGTTGGTGGAGCGATTACAAGAAGAGAAAAGGATCGAGGCTCAGAAGCGGAAGGAGCGGCAGG
AAGCCCATCTCTATATGCAAGTGCAGATAGTCGCAGAGGACCAGTTTTGTGGCCACCAAGGGAATGACAT
GTACGATGAAGAAAAAGTGAAATACACTGTGTTCAAAGTATTGAAGAACTCCTCGCTTGCTGAGTTTGTT
CAGAGCCTCTCTCAGACCATGGGATTTCCACAAGATCAAATTCGATTGTGGCCCATGCAAGCAAGGAGTA
ATGGAACAAAACGACCAGCAATGTTAGATAATGAAGCCGACGGCAATAAAACAATGATTGAGCTCAGTGA
TAATGAAAACCCTTGGACAATATTCCTGGAAACAGTTGATCCCGAGCTGGCTGCTAGTGGAGCGACCTTA
CCCAAGTTTGATAAAGATCATGATGTAATGTTATTTTTGAAGATGTATGATCCCAAAACGCGGAGCTTGA
ATTACTGTGGGCATATCTACACACCAATATCCTGTAAAATACGTGACTTGCTCCCAGTTATGTGTGACAG
AGCAGGATTTATTCAAGATACTAGCCTTATCCTCTATGAGGAAGTTAAACCGAATTTAACAGAGAGAATT
CAGGACTATGACGTGTCTCTTGATAAAGCCCTTGATGAACTAATGGATGGTGACATCATAGTATTTCAGA
AGGATGACCCTGAAAATGATAACAGTGAATTACCCACCGCAAAGGAGTATTTCCGAGATCTCTACCACCG
C
