>Addgene plasmid #58763 | SDC229-B03 | addgene partial sequence | sequence record 93156 | T7 5'-TAATACGACTCACTATAGGG-3'
TAAGAAGGAGATATACCATGGGCAGCAGCCATCATCATCATCATCACAGCAGCGGCCTGGTTCCGCGTGG
TAGTCCTCAGCAGTTGGTGGAGCGATTACAAGAAGAGAAAAGGATCGAGGCTCAGAAGCGGAAGGAGCGG
CAGGAAGCCCATCTCTATATGCAAGTGCAGATAGTCGCAGAGGACCAGTTTTGTGGCCACCAAGGGAATG
ACATGTACGATGAAGAAAAAGTGAAATACACTGTGTTCAAAGTATTGAAGAACTCCTCGCTTGCTGAGTT
TGTTCAGAGCCTCTCTCAGACCATGGGATTTCCACAAGATCAAATTCGATTGTGGCCCATGCAAGCAAGG
AGTAATGGAACAAAACGACCAGCAATGTTAGATAATGAAGCCGACGGCAATAAAACAATGATTGAGCTCA
GTGATAATGAAAACCCTTGGACAATATTCCTGGAAACAGTTGATCCCGAGCTGGCTGCTAGTGGAGCGAC
CTTACCCAAGTTTGATAAAGATCATGATGTAATGTTATTTTTGAAGATGTATGATCCCAAAACGCGGAGC
TTGAATTACTGTGGGCATATCTACACACCAATATCCTGTAAAATACGTGACTTGCTCCCAGTTATGTGTG
ACAGAGCAGGATTTATTCAAGATACTAGCCTTATCCTCTATGAGGAAGTTAAACCGAATTTAACAGAGAG
AATTCAGGACTATGACGTGTCTCTTGATAAAGCCCTTGATGAACTAATGGATGGTGACATCATAGTATTT
CAGAAGGATGACCCTGAAAATGATAACAGTGAATTACCCACCGCAAAGGAGTATTTCCGAGATCTCTACC
ACCGCTGATGACGAAAGCTTGCGGCCGCACTCGAGCACCACCACC
