>Addgene plasmid #58763 | SDC229-B03 | addgene partial sequence | sequence record 93159 | T7term 5'-GCTAGTTATTGCTCAGCGG-3'
CTTTCGGGCTTTGTTAGCAGCCGGATCTCAGTGGTGGTGGTGGTGGTGCTCGAGTGCGGCCTCAAGCTTC
GTCATCAGCGGTGGTAGAGATCTCGGAAATACTCCTTTGCGGTGGGTAATTCACTGTTATCATTTTCAGG
GTCATCCTTCTGAAATACTATGATGTCACCATCCATTAGTTCATCAAGGGCTTTATCAAGAGACACGTCA
TAGTCCTGAATTCTCTCTGTTAAATTCGGTTTAACTTCCTCATAGAGGATAAGGCTAGTATCTTGAATAA
ATCCTGCTCTGTCACACATAACTGGGAGCAAGTCACGTATTTTACAGGATATTGGTGTGTAGATATGCCC
ACAGTAATTCAAGCTCCGCGTTTTGGGATCATACATCTTCAAAAATAACATTACATCATGATCTTTATCA
AACTTGGGTAAGGTCGCTCCACTAGCAGCCAGCTCGGGATCAACTGTTTCCAGGAATATTGTCCAAGGGT
TTTCATTATCACTGAGCTCAATCATTGTTTTATTGCCGTCGGCTTCATTATCTAACATTGCTGGTCGTTT
TGTTCCATTACTCCTTGCTTGCATGGGCCACAATCGAATTTGATCTTGTGGAAATCCCATGGTCTGAGAG
AGGCTCTGAACAAACTCAGCAAGCGAGGAGTTCTTCAATACTTTGAACACAGTGTATTTCACTTTTTCTT
CATCGTACATGTCATTCCCTTGGTGGCCACAAAACTGGTCCTCTGCGACTATCTGCACTTGCATATAGAG
ATGGGCTTCCTGCCGCTCCTTCCGCTTCTGAGCCTCGATCCTTTTCTCTTCTTGTAATCGCTCCACCAAC
